Addgene plasmid #176283: AiP5001 RabV-CVS-N2cdeltaG-histone-EGFP
Purpose: Recombinant rabies virus expressing histone-EGFP
Depositing lab: Allen Institute for Brain Science & Shenqin Yao. Depositing organization: Allen Institute. Publication: A whole-brain monosynaptic input connectome to neuron classes in mouse visual cortex. Yao S, Wang Q, Hirokawa KE, Ouellette B, Ahmed R, Bomben J, Brouner K, Casal L, Caldejon S, Cho A, Dotson NI, Daigle TL, Egdorf T, Enstrom R, Gary A, Gelfand E, Gorham M, Griffin F, Gu H, Hancock N, Howard R, Kuan L, Lambert S, Lee EK, Luviano J, Mace K, Maxwell M, Mortrud MT, Naeemi M, Nayan C, Ngo NK, Nguyen T, North K, Ransford S, Ruiz A, Seid S, Swapp J, Taormina MJ, Wakeman W, Zhou T, Nicovich PR, Williford A, Potekhina L, McGraw M, Ng L, Groblewski PA, Tasic B, Mihalas S, Harris JA, Cetin A, Zeng H. Nat Neurosci. 2023 Feb;26(2):350-364. doi: 10.1038/s41593-022-01219-x. Epub 2022 Dec 22. PubMed 36550293.
Backbone
  Vector backbone: Rabies CVS N2c(deltaG)
  Backbone manufacturer: Matthias J. Schnell, Thomas Jefferson University
  Backbone size w/o insert (bp): 14061
  Vector type: Mammalian Expression
Growth in bacteria
  Bacterial resistance: Ampicillin, 100 μg/mL
  Growth temperature: 37°C
  Growth strain: NEB Stable
  Copy number: High Copy
Gene/Insert
  Gene/Insert name: H2B
  Species: H. sapiens (human)
  Insert size (bp): 1116
  Entrez Gene: H2BC11 (a.k.a. H2B/r, H2BFR, H2BJ, HIST1H2BJ)
  Tag / fusion protein: EGFP (C terminal on insert)
  Cloning method: Restriction Enzyme; 5′ cloning site unknown (unknown if destroyed); 3′ cloning site unknown (unknown if destroyed)
Terms and licenses: Academic/Nonprofit Terms; Industry Terms: Not Available to Industry
Depositor comments: Please note there are the following mutations in RabV- G1570S, R1628H, and V1630A. Depositor confirms plasmid is functional. Please visit https://www.biorxiv.org/content/10.1101/2021.09.29.459010v1.abstract for bioRxiv preprint.
How to cite: AiP5001 RabV-CVS-N2cdeltaG-histone-EGFP was a gift from Allen Institute for Brain Science & Shenqin Yao (Addgene plasmid # 176283 ; http://n2t.net/addgene:176283 ; RRID:Addgene_176283)
