[The description below was written by a language model from this plasmid's Addgene catalogue record and pLannotate feature annotations shown in this document.]
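Description:
AiP5001 RabV-CVS-N2cdeltaG-histone-EGFP is a full-length cDNA genome plasmid for a glycoprotein-deleted rabies virus of the CVS-N2c strain, about 15.2 kb in total and catalogued as a mammalian expression vector. It is propagated in E. coli through a high-copy ColE1/pUC-type origin with ampicillin selection (AmpR under its own bla promoter). The backbone also carries an f1 origin and remnants of a lacZα/lac promoter cloning region.

The viral genome cassette sits downstream of a CMV enhancer/promoter and a T7 promoter, so the antigenome transcript can be made by either host RNA polymerase II or T7 polymerase. It is flanked by a hammerhead ribozyme at the 5′ end and a hepatitis delta virus ribozyme at the 3′ end, followed by a T7 terminator. These self-cleaving elements trim the transcript to exact viral termini, which is needed for encapsidation and replication. The genome encodes N, P, M and L in their native order. In the position between M and L, where G would normally lie, is an ORF for human histone H2B (H2BC11/HIST1H2BJ) fused at its C terminus to EGFP, giving a nuclear-localised fluorescent label in infected cells. Small annotated fragments (HIV LTR, SET1, lacI) are probably short annotation matches rather than functional parts. The depositor notes three amino-acid changes in the rabies sequence (G1570S, R1628H, V1630A) and confirms the plasmid is functional.

Because G is absent, rescued virus needs glycoprotein supplied in trans to spread. This is the basis of monosynaptic retrograde tracing, and the associated publication used the approach to map whole-brain presynaptic inputs to neuron classes in mouse visual cortex.
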