Features (pLannotate 1.2.2; 23 found; start..end, strand, type, name):
     77..937     -  CDS            AmpR: β-lactamase; bla; confers resistance to ampicillin, carbenicillin, and related antibiotics
    938..1042    -  promoter       AmpR promoter: bla
   1069..1427    +  rep_origin     f1 ori (sequence partly withheld): f1 bacteriophage origin of replication; arrow indicates direction of (+) strand synthesis
   1529..1684    -  CDS            lacZα (fragment): LacZα fragment of β-galactosidase; lacZ fragment
   1752..2055    +  enhancer       CMV enhancer: human cytomegalovirus immediate early enhancer
   2056..2259    +  promoter       CMV promoter: human cytomegalovirus (CMV) immediate early promoter
   2255..2288    +  LTR            5' LTR (truncated) (fragment): truncated 5' long terminal repeat (LTR) from HIV-1
   2304..2322    +  promoter       T7 promoter: promoter for bacteriophage T7 RNA polymerase
   2348..2373    +  misc_RNA       sTRSV HHRz (fragment): hammerhead ribozyme from the tobacco ringspot virus satellite RNA (Khvorova et al., 2003)
   2459..3808    +  CDS            N: NCAP_RABVH - Experimental evidence at protein level: Swiss-Prot protein existence level 1. Encapsidates the genome in a ratio of one protein N per nine ribonucleotides, protecting it from nucleases. If expressed without protein P it binds non-specifically RNA and therefore can bind it's own mRNA. Interaction with protein P abolishes any non-specific RNA binding, and prevents phosphorylation. The soluble N-P complex encapsidates specifically the genomic RNA, with protein N protecting the genome like a pearl necklace. The encapsidated genomic RNA is termed the nucleocapsid (NC) and serves as tem
   3902..4792    +  CDS            P: PHOSP_RABVC - Experimental evidence at protein level: Swiss-Prot protein existence level 1. Non catalytic polymerase cofactor and regulatory protein that plays a role in viral transcription and replication. Stabilizes the RNA polymerase L to the N-RNA template and binds the soluble protein N, preventing it from encapsidating non-genomic RNA. Also inhibits host IFN-alpha and IFN-beta signaling by binding and retaining phosphorylated STAT1 in the cytoplasm or by inhibiting the DNA binding of STAT1 in the nucleus. Might be involved, through interaction with host dynein, in intracellular microtubu
   4884..5489    +  CDS            M: MATRX_RABVH - Experimental evidence at protein level: Swiss-Prot protein existence level 1. Plays a major role in assembly, budding and uncoating of virion after membrane fusion. Completely covers the ribonucleoprotein coil and keep it in condensed bullet-shaped form. Inhibits viral transcription and stimulates replication. Plays a major role in early induction of TRAIL-mediated apoptosis in infected neurons. From Rabies virus (strain HEP-Flury) (RABV).
   5704..6081    +  CDS            H2B: human histone H2B; HIST1H2BJ
   6100..6819    +  CDS            EGFP: the original enhanced GFP (Yang et al., 1996) mammalian codon-optimized
   7350..13730   +  CDS            L: L_RABVH - Experimental evidence at protein level: Swiss-Prot protein existence level 1. RNA-directed RNA polymerase that catalyzes the replication of viral genomic RNA. The template is composed of the viral RNA tightly encapsidated by the nucleoprotein (N). The replicase mode is dependent on intracellular N protein concentration. In this mode, the polymerase replicates the whole viral genome without recognizing transcriptional signals, and the replicated genome is not caped or polyadenylated. From Rabies virus (strain HEP-Flury) (RABV).
  13862..13954   +  ncRNA          HDV ribozyme: Accession: RF00094 - Hepatitis delta virus ribozyme
  13961..14010   +  CDS            SET1 (fragment): solubility-enhancement tag derived from T7 phage gene 10B
  14018..14065   +  terminator     T7 terminator: transcription terminator for bacteriophage T7 RNA polymerase
  14115..14137   -  protein_bind   lac operator (fragment): The lac repressor binds to the lac operator to inhibit transcription in E. coli. This inhibition can be relieved by adding lactose or isopropyl-β-D-thiogalactopyranoside (IPTG). lac repressor encoded by lacI
  14141..14171   -  promoter       lac promoter: promoter for the E. coli lac operon
  14186..14207   -  protein_bind   CAP binding site: CAP binding activates transcription in the presence of cAMP. E. coli catabolite activator protein
  14220..14312   -  CDS            lacI (fragment): lac repressor; lacI; The lac repressor binds to the lac operator to inhibit transcription in E. coli. This inhibition can be relieved by adding lactose or isopropyl-β-D-thiogalactopyranoside (IPTG).
  14495..15083   -  rep_origin     ori: high-copy-number ColE1/pMB1/pBR322/pUC origin of replication
>Addgene plasmid #176283 | AiP5001 RabV-CVS-N2cdeltaG-histone-EGFP | addgene full sequence | sequence record 361660 | Addgene NGS Result
TCACCTAGATCCTTTTAAATTAAAAATGAAGTTTTAAATCAATCTAAAGTATATATGAGTAAACTTGGTC
TGACAGTTACCAATGCTTAATCAGTGAGGCACCTATCTCAGCGATCTGTCTATTTCGTTCATCCATAGTT
GCCTGACTCCCCGTCGTGTAGATAACTACGATACGGGAGGGCTTACCATCTGGCCCCAGTGCTGCAATGA
TACCGCGAGACCCACCCTTGGAGGCTCCAGATTTATCAGCAATAAACCAGCCAGCCGGAAGGGCCGAGCG
CAGAAGTGGTCCTGCAACTTTATCCGCCTCCATCCAGTCTATTAATTGTTGCCGGGAAGCTAGAGTAAGT
AGTTCGCCAGTTAATAGTTTGCGCAACGTTGTTGCCATTGCTACAGGCATCGTGGTGTCACGCTCGTCGT
TTGGTATGGCTTCATTCAGCTCCGGTTCCCAACGATCAAGGCGAGTTACATGATCCCCCATGTTGTGCAA
AAAAGCGGTTAGCTCCTTCGGTCCTCCGATCGTTGTCAGAAGTAAGTTGGCCGCAGTGTTATCACTCATG
GTTATGGCAGCACTGCATAATTCTCTTACTGTCATGCCATCCGTAAGATGCTTTTCTGTGACTGGTGAGT
ACTCAACCAAGTCATTCTGAGAATAGTGTATGCGGCGACCGAGTTGCTCTTGCCCGGCGTCAATACGGGA
TAATACCGCGCCACATAGCAGAACTTTAAAAGTGCTCATCATTGGAAAACGTTCTTCGGGGCGAAAACTC
TCAAGGATCTTACCGCTGTTGAGATCCAGTTCGATGTAACCCACTCGTGCACCCAACTGATCTTCAGCAT
CTTTTACTTTCACCAGCGTTTCTGGGTGAGCAAAAACAGGAAGGCAAAATGCCGCAAAAAAGGGAATAAG
GGCGACACGGAAATGTTGAATACTCATACTCTTCCTTTTTCAATATTATTGAAGCATTTATCAGGGTTAT
TGTCTCATGAGCGGATACATATTTGAATGTATTTAGAAAAATAAACAAATAGGGGTTCCGCGCACATTTC
CCCGAAAAGTGCCACCTG
[124 nt withheld, positions 1069-1192]
C
[91 nt withheld, positions 1194-1284]
A
[49 nt withheld, positions 1286-1334]
CCTTTGACGTTGGAGTCCACGTTCTTT
[37 nt withheld, positions 1362-1398]
ACCCTATCTCGGTCTATTCTTTTGATTTATAAGGGATTTTGCCGATTTCGGCCTATTGGTTAAAAAAATG
AGCTGATTTAACAAAAATTTAACGCGAATTTTAACAAAATATTAACGCTTACAATTTCCATTCGCCATTC
AGGCTGCGCAACTGTTGGGAAGGGCGATCGGTGCGGGCCTCTTCGCTATTACGCCAGCTGGCGAAAGGGG
GATGTGCTGCAAGGCGATTAAGTTGGGTAACGCCAGGGTTTTCCCAGTCACGACGTTGTAAAACGACGGC
CAGTGAGCGCGCCTAGTTATTAATAGTAATCAATTACGGGGTCATTAGTTCATAGCCCATATATGGAGTT
CCGCGTTACATAACTTACGGTAAATGGCCCGCCTGGCTGACCGCCCAACGACCCCCGCCCATTGACGTCA
ATAATGACGTATGTTCCCATAGTAACGCCAATAGGGACTTTCCATTGACGTCAATGGGTGGAGTATTTAC
GGTAAACTGCCCACTTGGCAGTACATCAAGTGTATCATATGCCAAGTACGCCCCCTATTGACGTCAATGA
CGGTAAATGGCCCGCCTGGCATTATGCCCAGTACATGACCTTATGGGACTTTCCTACTTGGCAGTACATC
TACGTATTAGTCATCGCTATTACCATGGTGATGCGGTTTTGGCAGTACATCAATGGGCGTGGATAGCGGT
TTGACTCACGGGGATTTCCAAGTCTCCACCCCATTGACGTCAATGGGAGTTTGTTTTGGCACCAAAATCA
ACGGGACTTTCCAAAATGTCGTAACAACTCCGCCCCATTGACGCAAATGGGCGGTAGGCGTGTACGGTGG
GAGGTCTATATAAGCAGAGCTCTCTGGCTAACTAGAGAACCCACTGCTTACTGGCTTATCGAAATTAATA
CGACTCACTATAGGGAGACCCAAGCTGGCTAGATTAAGCGTCTGATGAGTCCGTGAGGACGAAACCCGGC
GTACCGGGTCACGCTTAACAACAAAACCAGAGAAGAAAAAGACAGCGTCAATTGCAAAGCAAAAATGTAA
CACCCCTACAATGGATGCCGACAAGATTGTGTTCAAAGTCAATAATCAGGTGGTCTCTTTGAAGCCTGAG
ATTATCGTGGATCAATATGAGTACAAGTACCCTGCCATCAAGGATTTGAAAAAGCCTTGTATCACCCTAG
GGAAAGCCCCCGACTTGAACAAAGCATACAAATCAGTTTTATCAGGCATGAATGCCGCCAAACTTGATCC
GGATGATGTATGCTCCTACTTGGCAGCAGCAATGCAGTTCTTTGAGGGGACATGTCCGGAAGACTGGACC
AGCTATGGAATCCTGATTGCACGAAAAGGAGATAGGATCACCCCAAACTCTCTAGTGGAGATAAAGCGTA
CTGATGTAGAAGGGAATTGGGCTCTGACAGGAGGCATGGAATTGACAAGGGACCCCACTGTCTCTGAACA
TGCATCTTTAGTCGGTCTTCTCCTGAGTCTGTACAGGTTGAGCAAAATATCAGGACAGAACACTGGTAAC
TATAAGACAAACATTGCAGATAGGATAGAGCAGATTTTCGAGACAGCACCTTTTGTTAAGATCGTGGAAC
ACCATACCCTAATGACAACTCACAAGATGTGTGCTAATTGGAGTACTATACCGAACTTCAGATTTTTGGC
CGGAACCTACGACATGTTTTTCTCACGGATTGAGCATCTATATTCGGCAATCAGAGTGGGCACAGTCGTC
ACCGCTTATGAAGACTGCTCAGGACTGGTATCGTTTACAGGGTTCATAAAGCAGATCAATCTCACCGCAA
GGGAAGCAATACTATATTTCTTCCACAAGAACTTTGAGGAAGAGATAAGAAGAATGTTCGAGCCAGGGCA
AGAGACAGCTGTTCCTCACTCTTATTTCATCCACTTCCGTTCACTAGGCTTGAGTGGGAAGTCTCCTTAT
TCATCGAATGCTGTCGGTCATGTGTTCAATCTCATTCACTTTGTTGGATGCTACATGGGTCAAGTCAGAT
CTCTAAATGCGACGGTTATTGCTGCATGTGCCCCTCATGAGATGTCTGTTCTAGGGGGCTATTTGGGAGA
GGAATTCTTCGGAAAAGGGACATTTGAAAGAAGGTTCTTCAGAGACGAGAAAGAACTTCAAGAATATGAG
GCGGCTGAACTAACAAAGTCCGACGTGGCACTGGCAGATGACGGAACCGTCAACTCTGATGACGAGGACT
ATTTCTCTGGTGAAACCAGAAGTCCAGAAGCTGTCTATACTCGAATCATGATGAATGGAGGTCGACTGAA
GAGATCTCATATACGGAGATATGTCTCAGTCAGTTCCAATCATCAAGCCCGTCCAAACTCATTCGCCGAA
TTTTTAAACAAGACGTATTCGAATGACTCATAAGGAGTTGATTGACAGGGTGCCAGAAATCTATAGATTG
TATATATCCATCATGAAAAAAACTAACACTCCTCCTTTCAAACCATCCCAAATATGAGCAAGATCTTTGT
TAATCCGAGTGCAATCAGAGCCGGTCTGGCCGATCTTGAGATGGCCGAAGAGACTGTTGATCTGATCAAC
AGAAACATAGAAGACAATCAGGCTCATCTCCAGGGAGAACCCATAGAAGTGGACAACCTCCCTGAGGACA
TGAAGCGACTTCACCTGGACGATGAAAAATCGTCCAACCTTGGTGAGATGGTTAGGGTGGGAGAAGGCAA
GTATCGAGAGGACTTTCAGATGGATGAGGGAGAGGACCCCAACCTCCTGTTCCAATCGTACCTGGATAAT
GTTGGAGTCCAAATAGTCAGACAAATGAGGTCAGGAGAGAGATTCCTCAAGATATGGTCACAGACCGTAG
AGGAAATTGTATCCTATGTCACGGTCAACTTTCCTAACCCTCCAAGAAGGTCTTCGGAGGATAAATCAAC
CCAGACTACTGGCAGAGAGCTCAAGAAGGAGACAACGTCTGCTTTCTCTCAGAGAGAAAGCCAACCTTCG
AAAGCTAGGATGGTGGCTCAAGTTGCCCCTGGTCCTCCAGCCCTTGAATGGTCAGCCACCAATGAAGAAG
ATGATCTATCAGTAGAGGCTGAGATCGCTCATCAGATTGCTGAAAGCTTTTCCAAGAAGTACAAGTTTCC
CTCCCGATCTTCAGGAATATTCTTGTATAATTTTGAGCAACTGAAGATGAACCTTGATGACATAGTTAAA
GAGGCAAAAAATGTACCGGGCGTGACCCGTCTGGCCCATGATGGATCCAAAATCCCCCTGAGATGCGTAC
TGGGATGGGTCGCTTTGGCTAATTCCAAAAAATTCCAATTACTAGTCGAGGCTGACAAGCTAAGCAAAAT
CATGCAAGATGATTTGAATCGCTATACATCCTGCTAACCGAGTTTTCGAACTCAGTCCCTCCAGATAATG
AAAACTGAGATGTTATGGAGTAGACATGAAAAAAACAGGCAACACCACTGATAAAATGAACGTTCTACGC
AAGATAGTGAAAAAATGTAGGGATGAGGACACTCAAAAGCCCTCTCCTGTGTCAGCCCCTCCGTATGACG
ATGACCTGTGGCTTCCACCTCCTGAATATGTCCCGCTGAAAGAACTCACAAGCAAGAAGAACATGAGGAA
CTTTTGTGTCAACGGGGAGGTTAAAGCGTGTAGCCCAAATGGTTACTCATTCAGGATTTTGCGGCACATT
CTGAGATCATTCAACGAGATATACTCTGGGAATCATAGGATGATTGGGTTAGTCAAAATTGTTGTTGGAC
TAGCTTTATCAGGAGCTCCAGTACCTGAGGGCATGAACTGGGTATACAAATTGAGGAGAACCCTTATATT
CCAGTGGGCTGATTCCAGGGGCCCTCTTGAAGGGGAGGAGTTAGATTACTCTCAAGAGATCACTTGGGAT
GATGATACTGAATTCGTCGGATTGCAAATAAGAGTGAGCGCAAGACAATGTCATATTCAAGGCAGGATCT
GGTGTATCAACACGAACTCGAGGGCATGTCAACTATGGTCTGACATGTCTCTTCAGACACAAAGGTCTGA
AGAGGACAAAGACTCTTCTCTGCTTCTAGAATAATCAGATTATATCCTGCAAGTGTATCACTTGTTTACC
TCTGGAGGAGAGAGCATACAGGCTTGACTCCGATCCTTGGGAGCAATAGAACAAAAAAACACACGTTATG
GTGCCGTTAAATCGCTGCATTTTATCAAAGTCAAGTTGATAACCTTTACATTTTGAGCCTCTTGGATGTG
AAAAAAACTATTAACATCCCTCAAAAGACCCCGGGATGCCAGAGCCAGCGAAGTCTGCTCCCGCCCCGAA
AAAGGGCTCCAAGAAGGCGGTGACTAAGGCGCAGAAGAAAGGCGGCAAGAAGCGCAAGCGCAGCCGCAAG
GAGAGCTATTCCATCTATGTGTACAAGGTTCTGAAGCAGGTCCACCCTGACACCGGCATTTCGTCCAAGG
CCATGGGCATCATGAATTCGTTTGTGAACGACATTTTCGAGCGCATCGCAGGTGAGGCTTCCCGCCTGGC
GCATTACAACAAGCGCTCGACCATCACCTCCAGGGAGATCCAGACGGCCGTGCGCCTGCTGCTGCCTGGG
GAGTTGGCCAAGCACGCCGTGTCCGAGGGTACTAAGGCCATCACCAAGTACACCAGCGCTAAGGATCCAC
CGGTCGCCACCATGGTGAGCAAGGGCGAGGAGCTGTTCACCGGGGTGGTGCCCATCCTGGTCGAGCTGGA
CGGCGACGTAAACGGCCACAAGTTCAGCGTGTCCGGCGAGGGCGAGGGCGATGCCACCTACGGCAAGCTG
ACCCTGAAGTTCATCTGCACCACCGGCAAGCTGCCCGTGCCCTGGCCCACCCTCGTGACCACCCTGACCT
ACGGCGTGCAGTGCTTCAGCCGCTACCCCGACCACATGAAGCAGCACGACTTCTTCAAGTCCGCCATGCC
CGAAGGCTACGTCCAGGAGCGCACCATCTTCTTCAAGGACGACGGCAACTACAAGACCCGCGCCGAGGTG
AAGTTCGAGGGCGACACCCTGGTGAACCGCATCGAGCTGAAGGGCATCGACTTCAAGGAGGACGGCAACA
TCCTGGGGCACAAGCTGGAGTACAACTACAACAGCCACAACGTCTATATCATGGCCGACAAGCAGAAGAA
CGGCATCAAGGTGAACTTCAAGATCCGCCACAACATCGAGGACGGCAGCGTGCAGCTCGCCGACCACTAC
CAGCAGAACACCCCCATCGGCGACGGCCCCGTGCTGCTGCCCGACAACCACTACCTGAGCACCCAGTCCG
CCCTGAGCAAAGACCCCAACGAGAAGCGCGATCACATGGTCCTGCTGGAGTTCGTGACCGCCGCCGGGAT
CACTCTCGGCATGGACGAGCTGTACAAGTAAGCTAGCGGCGCCTAGCCGGTCATCCTTTTGACGATTCCA
GTCCCGAGGATAACCTCCTCTCGGGATTGGGGGGAATCTTTGGATCCAGTAGTCCTCCTTGAACTCCGTC
CAACAGGGCAGATTCAAGAGTCATAAGACTTTCATTAATCATTTCAGTTGATCAGACATGGTCGTGTAGA
TTCTCTTAATACGGGAGATCTTCTAGCAGTTTCAGTGACCAACGGTGCTTTCATTCTCCAGGAACTGATA
CCAAAGGTTGTGGACAGGCCAAGGGGTACTTCGGATGACTCTGTGCTTGGGCACAGAAAGAGGTCGTAGT
GTGCCCCCCGATAGCGGACTCGACATGAATCAACTAAGAAAGGCAATCTGCCTCCCATGATGGACATAAG
CAATAGTTCACAACCATCTTGCATCTCAGTGAAGTGTACATAACTATTGAGGGCTGGGTCATCTAAGCAT
TTCAGTCGAGAAAAAAACTGTAGACCAAAAGAACAACTAGCAACACTTCTCATCCAGAGACCCATATCAA
GATGCTAGATCCGGGAGAGGTTTATGATGACCCTATTGATCCAATTGAGTCAGAGGCTGAACCCAGAGGA
ACCCCCACTGTCCCCAACATCTTGAGGAACTCCGACTACAATCTCAATTCTCCTTTGATAGAGGATCCTG
CCAAACTAATGTTAGAATGGTTGAAGACAGGGAACAGACCTTATCGGATGACTTTGACAGACAATTGCTC
CAGGTCTTACAAAGTTTTGAAAGATTATTTCAAGAAAGTAGATTTGGGTTCTCTCAAAGTGGGCGGAACT
GCTGCACAGTCAATGGTTTCTCTCTGGTTGTGTGGTGCCCACTCTGAATCAAACAGGAGCCGGAGATGTA
TAACCGACTTGGCCCATTTCTATTCCAAGTCATCCCCCATAGAGAAGCTATTGAATTGTACGCTAGGAAA
CAGAGGCCTGAGAATCCCACCAGAGGGGGTGTTAAATTGCCTCGAGAGGGTCAATTATGACAAGGCATTT
GGGAGGTATCTGGCCAACACGTATTCCTCTTACTTGTTTTTCCATGTAATCACCTTATACATGAATGCCT
TAGACTGGGAAGAGGAAAAGACCATCCTGGCATTATGGAAAGATATAACCTCAGTGGATACCGAGAAGGA
CTTGGTCAAATTCAAAGATCAAATATGGGGACTGTTGATTGTGACAAAGGACTTTGTTTACTCTCAGAGT
TCAAACTGTCTTTTTGACAGAAACTACACACTGATGCTAAAGGATCTTTTCTTGTCTCGATTCAACTCCT
TAATGATTCTGCTTTCTCCCCCTGAGCCCCGATACTCAGATGACTTAATATCTCAGCTGTGCCAGCTATA
CATCGCTGGGGATCAAGTCTTGTCCATGTGTGGGAACTCCGGCTATGAAGTCATCAAAATATTGGAGCCA
TATGTCGTGAACAGTTTGGTCCAGAGGGCAGAGAAGTTTAGGCCTCTCATCCACCCCTTGGGAGACTTTC
CTATGTTCATAAAAGACAAGGTGAATCAACTTGAAGGGACTTTTGGTCCCAGTGCAAAGAGGTTTTTTAG
GGTTTTAGATCAATTCGACAACATACATGACTTAGTATTTGTGTATGGCTGTTACAGACATTGGGGGCAC
CCCTATATAGATTATCGGAAGGGTCTGTCGAAACTATATGATCAAGTTCACATTAAGAAAGTAATAGATA
AGTCCTACCAGGAGTGTTTAGCAAGTGACTTGGCCAGAAGGATCCTCAGATGGGGATTTGACAAGTACTC
CAAATGGTATCTAGATTCGAGATTCCTTGCCCGAGACCACCCCTTGACTCCTTATGTCAAGACCCAAACA
TGGCCACCCAAACATATAGTAGACTTGGTGGGGGACACATGGCATAAGCTCCCGATCACGCAGATCTTTG
AAATTCCTGAATCAATGGACCCGTCAGAGATACTGGATGACAAATCACATTCTTTCACCAGAACAAGGTT
AGCTTCTTGGCTGTCAGAGAACCGAGGGGGGCCTGTTCCTAGCGAGAAGGTCATTATCACGGCCCTGTCT
AAGCCACCTGTCAATCCCCGAGAGTTTTTGAAATCTATAGACCTCGGAGGATTGCCAGATGAGGATTTGA
TAATTGGCCTCAAACCAAAGGAACGGGAGTTGAAGATCGAGGGCCGATTCTTTGCTCTAATGTCATGGAA
TCTAAGATTATATTTTGTCATCACCGAAAAGCTCTTGGCCAACTACATTTTGCCACTTTTTGACGCACTG
ACTATGACAGACAACCTGAACAAGGTGTTCAAAAAGTTGATCGACAGGGTCACCGGGCAAGGGCTTTTGG
ACTATTCTAGGGTCACATACGCATTTCACCTGGACTATGAGAAATGGAACAATCATCAAAGATTGGAGTC
AACAGAGGATGTATTCTCTGTCCTAGATCAGGTGTTTGGATTGAAGAGGGTGTTTTCTAGAACACACGAG
TTTTTTCAGAAGTCCTGGATCTATTATTCAGACAGATCAGACCTCATTGGGTTATGGGAGGACCAAATAT
ATTGCTTGGATATGTCTAACGGCCCAACCTGCTGGAATGGCCAAGATGGCGGGCTAGAGGGCTTGCGGCA
GAAGGGCTGGAGTCTAGTCAGTTTATTAATGATAGATAGAGAATCTCAAACCAGGAACACAAGAACCAAG
ATACTAGCTCAAGGAGACAACCAGGTTCTGTGTCCTACATACATGTTGTCACCGGGATTGTCTCAAGAGG
GGCTTCTCTATGAGTTAGAGAGCATATCAAGGAATGCACTCTCAATATACCGAGCTATCGAGGAAGGAGC
ATCTAAGCTGGGGCTGATCATCAAGAAGGAAGAGACCATGTGTAGTTATGACTTTCTCATATATGGGAAG
ACCCCCTTATTTCGAGGCAACATATTGGTGCCTGAATCCAAAAGATGGGCCCGAGTCTCTTGCATCTCTA
ACGACCAAATAGTCAACCTCGCCAATATAATGTCGACAGTATCCACCAATGCGCTGACAGTGGCACAACA
CTCTCAATCTCTGATCAAACCTATGAGGGATTTTCTGCTCATGTCAGTACAGGCAGTTTTCCACTACCTG
TTGTTTAGCCCAATCCTAAAAGGCAGAGTTTATAAGATTCTGAGTGCTGAAGGGGAGAGCTTTCTCCTAG
CCATGTCGCGGATAATCTACCTAGATCCTTCTTTGGGAGGGGTGTCTGGAATGTCTCTCGGGAGGTTCCA
TATACGTCAGTTCTCAGACCCTGTCTCTGAAGGGTTGTCATTCTGGAGAGAGATCTGGTTAGGCTCTCAT
GAGTCCTGGATTCACGCGTTGTGTCAGGAGGCCGGGAACCCCGATCTTGGAGAGAGAACACTCGAGAGCT
TCACTCGCCTTTTAGAAGATCCTACTACCTTAAATATCAAAGGAGGGGCCAGCCCTACCATTCTACTCAA
GGATGCTATCAGAAAGGCTCTGTACGACGAGGTGGACAAGGTGGAAAATTCAGAGTTTCGAGAGGCAATC
CTGCTGTCCAAGACCCATAGAGATAACTTTATACTCTTTTTAAAATCTGTTGAGCCTCTGTTCCCTCGAT
TTCTCAGTGAGCTCTTCAGTTCGTCTTTCTTGGGAATACCGGAGTCAATCATTGGACTGATACAAAACTC
CCGGACAATAAGAAGGCAGTTTAGAAAGAGTCTCTCAAGAACTTTAGAAGAGTCCTTCTACAACTCAGAG
ATCCACGGGATTAATCGGATAACCCAGACACCTCAAAGGGTCGGAAGGGTGTGGCCTTGCTCTTCAGAGA
GGGCAGATCTACTTAGGGAGATCTCTTGGGGGAGGAAAGTGGTAGGCACGACAGTTCCTCACCCTTCCGA
GATGTTGGAGTTGTTTCCCAAATCCTCCATTTCCTGCACTTGTGGAGCAACAGGGGGAGGCAATCCTAGA
GTCTCTGTATCAGTACTCCCGTCCTTCGATCAGTCATTTTTCTCACGGGGCCCCCTAAAGGGATACTTGG
GCTCGTCCACCTCCATGTCAACCCAGCTATTCCATGCATGGGAAAAAGTCACTAATGTTCATGTGGTGAA
AAGGGCTCTATCGTTAAAAGAATCTATAAACTGGTTCATCAATAGGAATTCCAATTTGGCTCAAACTCTA
ATTGGAAACATCATGTCTCTGACAGGCCCTGATTTCCCTCTAGAAGAGGCCCCTGTTTTCAAACGGACAG
GGTCAGCCTTGCATAGGTTCAAGTCTGCCAGATACAGCGAAGGAGGGTATTCTTCTGTTTGCCCTAACCT
TCTCTCCCATATCTCTGTTAGTACAGACACTATGTCTGATTTGACCCAAAACGGGAAGAACTATGATTTC
ATGTTTCAGCCATTGATGCTTTATGCGCAAACATGGACATCGGAACTGGTACAGAGGGATACAAGACTTA
GAGACTCCACGTTTCACTGGCACCTTCGGTGCAACAGATGTGTGAGGCCCATTGATGATATAACACTGGA
AACTTCTCAGATCTTCGAGTTCCCGGATGTGTCAAAAAGGATATCCAGGATGGTTTCTGGAGCTGTCCCT
CAATTTCAGAAGCTTCCTGATATCCGTCTAAGACCAGGTGATTTTGAATCCCTAAGTGGTAGAGAAAAGT
CTCGCCATATAGGGTCAGCTCAGGGGCTCTTATACTCAATCTTAGTAGCAATTCACGACTCAGGATACAA
TGATGGGACCATCTTCCCTGTCAACATATACGGCAAAGTTTCCCCCAGAGACTATTTGAGAGGGCTTGCA
AGAGGGATCTTGATAGGGTCCTCGATTTGCTTCTTGACACGAATGACAAATATTAACATTAACAGACCTC
TTGAATTGATCTCAGGGGTAATTTCCTATATTCTCCTGAGGCTGGATAATCATCCCTCTCTGTATATAAT
GCTTAGAGAACCGTCTCTTAGAGGAGAAATATTCTCTATCCCTCAGAAAATCCCCGCCGCTTACCCAACC
ACTATGAGAGAAGGCAACAGATCGATTTTGTGTTACCTCCAACACGTGCTACGCTATGAGCGAGAGGCAA
TCACGGCGTCCCCGGAGAATGACTGGCTGTGGATCTTCTCAGACTTCAGAAGTGTGAAAATGACGTACTT
GACCCTCATTACCTACCAGTCTCACCTCCTACTCCAGAGGGTTGAGAGAAACTTGTCTAAGAGTATGAGA
GCTACTCTGCGACAAATGAGTTCCTTAATGAGGCAAGTGCTGGGTGGGCACGGAGAAGATACCTTGGAGT
CAGACGATGACATTCAACGATTACTAAAAGACTCTTTGCGAAAGACAAGGTGGGTGGATCAAGAGGTGCG
CCATGCAGCTAGAACCATGAATGGAGATTACAGCCCCGACAAGAAAGTATCCCACAAGGCAGGATGTTCA
GAATGGGTCTGCTCTGCTCAACAGATTGCCGTCTCCACCTCAGCCAACCCGGCCCCTGTCTCAGAGCTTG
ACATTAGGGCCCTCTCTAAGAGGTTTCAAAACCCCTTGATCTCGGGCCTGAGAGTGGTTCAGTGGGCAAC
CGGTGCCCATTATAAGCTTAAGCCTATTCTAGATGATCTAAATGTTTTCCCATCTCTCTGTCTTGTAATT
GGAGACGGGTCAGGGGGAATATCAAGGGCAGTTCTCAACATGTTTCCAGATTCTAAGCTTGTGTTCAACA
GCCTATTGGAGGTGAATGATCTGATGGCTTCCGGAACACATCCACTGCCTCCTTCAGCAATCATGAGTGG
AGGAGATGACATCATCTCCAGAGTGATAGACTTTGACTCAATATGGGAGAAACCGTCCGACCTGAGGAAC
TCGGCCACCTGGAGATACTTCCAGTCGGTTCAAAAACAGGTCAACATGTCGTATGACCTCATTATTTGTG
ATGCAGAAGTTACTGATATTGCATCTATCAACCGGATAACTCTGTTGATGTCTGATTTCGCATTGTCTAT
AGATGGACCACTTTATCTGGTCTTCAAAACTTACGGGACTATGCTAGTAAACCCGGACTATAAAGCTATT
CAACATCTGTCAAGAGCGTTCCCTTCGGTCACAGGGTTTGTAACCCAAGTAACTTCATCCTTTTCTTCTG
AGCTATACCTCCGGTTCTCTAAACGAGGAAAGTTTTTCAGGGACGCCGAGTACTTGACCTCTTCCACCCT
TCGAGAGATGAGCCTTGTGTTGTTCAATTGCAGCAGCCCCAAAAGTGAGATGCAGAGAGCTCGTTCCTTA
AACTATCAAGACCTGGTAAGGGGATTTCCTGAAGAGATCATATCAAATCCTTACAACGAAATGATCATAA
CTCTGATTGACAATGATGTAGAGTCCTTCCTAGTCCACAAGATGGTGGATGATCTTGAGCTACAGAGGGG
AACTCTGTCTAAAGTGGCTATCATTATATCCATCATGATCGTTTTTTCCAATAGAGTCTTCAACATTTCC
AAACCTTTGACTGACCCCTTGTTCTACCCCCCATCTGATCCTAAAATCCTGAGGCACTTCAACATATGTT
GCAGTACTATGATGTATCTATCTACCGCTTTAGGCGACGTCCCTAACTTCGCAAGACTTCATGACCTGTA
TAACAGACCTATAACTTGTTACTTCAGAAAACAAGTTATTCGAGGGAATATTTATCTATCTTGGAGTTGG
TCCGATGATACCCCAGTGTTCAAGAGAGTAGCCTGTAATTCTAGCTTGAGTCTGTCATCTCACTGGATCA
GGTTGATCTACAAGATAGTGAAGACTACCAGACTCATTGGCAGCATAAAAGACCTATCAGGAGAGGTAGA
ACGACATCTTCATGGGTATAACAGATGGATCACCCTCGAGGATATCCGATCTAGATCATCCCTACTAGAT
TACAGTTGTTTGTAAGCCGGATATTACCGAAAGCCTGTGCATGCTAAAATTCTTGTATGATGCATCTTGA
AAAAAACAAGATCTTGAATCCGGACCTCTGGTTGTTTGATTGTTTTTTCCATCTTTATTGTTTTTTTGTT
AAGCGTGGGTCGGCATGGCATCTCCACCTCCTCGCGGTCCGACCTGGGCATCCGAAGGAGGACGCACGTC
CACTCGGATGGCTAAGGGAGGGCGGGGATCCGGCTGCTAACAAAGCCCGAAAGGAAGCTGAGTTGGCTGC
TGCCACCGCTGAGCAATAACTAGCATAACCCCTTGGGGCCTCTAAACGGGTCTTGAGGGGTTTTTTGCTG
AAAGTCGCGCTTGGCGTAATCATGGTCATAGCTGTTTCCTGTGTGAAATTGTTATCCGCTCACAATTCCA
CACAACATACGAGCCGGAAGCATAAAGTGTAAAGCCTGGGGTGCCTAATGAGTGAGCTAACTCACATTAA
TTGCGTTGCGCTCACTGCCCGCTTTCCAGTCGGGAAACCTGTCGTGCCAGCTGCATTAATGAATCGGCCA
ACGCGCGGGGAGAGGCGGTTTGCGTATTGGGCGCTCTTCCGCTTCCTCGCTCACTGACTCGCTGCGCTCG
GTCGTTCGGCTGCGGCGAGCGGTATCAGCTCACTCAAAGGCGGTAATACGGTTATCCACAGAATCAGGGG
ATAACGCAGGAAAGAACATGTGAGCAAAAGGCCAGCAAAAGGCCAGGAACCGTAAAAAGGCCGCGTTGCT
GGCGTTTTTCCATAGGCTCCGCCCCCCTGACGAGCATCACAAAAATCGACGCTCAAGTCAGAGGTGGCGA
AACCCGACAGGACTATAAAGATACCAGGCGTTTCCCCCTGGAAGCTCCCTCGTGCGCTCTCCTGTTCCGA
CCCTGCCGCTTACCGGATACCTGTCCGCCTTTCTCCCTTCGGGAAGCGTGGCGCTTTCTCATAGCTCACG
CTGTAGGTATCTCAGTTCGGTGTAGGTCGTTCGCTCCAAGCTGGGCTGTGTGCACGAACCCCCCGTTCAG
CCCGACCGCTGCGCCTTATCCGGTAACTATCGTCTTGAGTCCAACCCGGTAAGACACGACTTATCGCCAC
TGGCAGCAGCCACTGGTAACAGGATTAGCAGAGCGAGGTATGTAGGCGGTGCTACAGAGTTCTTGAAGTG
GTGGCCTAACTACGGCTACACTAGAAGAACAGTATTTGGTATCTGCGCTCTGCTGAAGCCAGTTACCTTC
GGAAAAAGAGTTGGTAGCTCTTGATCCGGCAAACAAACCACCGCTGGTAGCGGTGGTTTTTTTGTTTGCA
AGCAGCAGATTACGCGCAGAAAAAAAGGATCTCAAGAAGATCCTTTGATCTTTTCTACGGGGTCTGACGC
TCAGTGGAACGAAAACTCACGTTAAGGGATTTTGGTCATGAGATTATCAAAAAGGATCT
